>Addgene plasmid #238121 | TTR C10S/S85C/L55P | addgene full sequence | sequence record 486765 | Addgene NGS Result
GTGGCACAACAACTGGCGGGCAAACAGTCGTTGCTGATTGGCGTTGCCACCTCCAGTCTGGCCCTGCACG
CGCCGTCGCAAATTGTCGCGGCGATTAAATCTCGCGCCGATCAACTGGGTGCCAGCGTGGTGGTGTCGAT
GGTAGAACGAAGCGGCGTCGAAGCCTGTAAAGCGGCGGTGCACAATCTTCTCGCGCAACGCGTCAGTGGG
CTGATCATTAACTATCCGCTGGATGACCAGGATGCCATTGCTGTGGAAGCTGCCTGCACTAATGTTCCGG
CGTTATTTCTTGATGTCTCTGACCAGACACCCATCAACAGTATTATTTTCTCCCATGAAGACGGTACGCG
ACTGGGCGTGGAGCATCTGGTCGCATTGGGTCACCAGCAAATCGCGCTGTTAGCGGGCCCATTAAGTTCT
GTCTCGGCGCGTCTGCGTCTGGCTGGCTGGCATAAATATCTCACTCGCAATCAAATTCAGCCGATAGCGG
AACGGGAAGGCGACTGGAGTGCCATGTCCGGTTTTCAACAAACCATGCAAATGCTGAATGAGGGCATCGT
TCCCACTGCGATGCTGGTTGCCAACGATCAGATGGCGCTGGGCGCAATGCGCGCCATTACCGAGTCCGGG
CTGCGCGTTGGTGCGGACATCTCGGTAGTGGGATACGACGATACCGAAGACAGCTCATGTTATATCCCGC
CGTTAACCACCATCAAACAGGATTTTCGCCTGCTGGGGCAAACCAGCGTGGACCGCTTGCTGCAACTCTC
TCAGGGCCAGGCGGTGAAGGGCAATCAGCTGTTGCCCGTCTCACTGGTGAAAAGAAAAACCACCCTGGCG
CCCAATACGCAAACCGCCTCTCCCCGCGCGTTGGCCGATTCATTAATGCAGCTGGCACGACAGGTTTCCC
GACTGGAAAGCGGGCAGTGAGCGCAACGCAATTAATGTAAGTTAGCTCACTCATTAGGCACCGGGATCTC
GACCGATGCCCTTGAGAGCCTTCAACCCAGTCAGCTCCTTCCGGTGGGCGCGGGGCATGACTATCGTCGC
CGCACTTATGACTGTCTTCTTTATCATGCAACTCGTAGGACAGGTGCCGGCAGCGCTCTGGGTCATTTTC
GGCGAGGACCGCTTTCGCTGGAGCGCGACGATGATCGGCCTGTCGCTTGCGGTATTCGGAATCTTGCACG
CCCTCGCTCAAGCCTTCGTCACTGGTCCCGCCACCAAACGTTTCGGCGAGAAGCAGGCCATTATCGCCGG
CATGGCGGCCCCACGGGTGCGCATGATCGTGCTCCTGTCGTTGAGGACCCGGCTAGGCTGGCGGGGTTGC
CTTACTGGTTAGCAGAATGAATCACCGATACGCGAGCGAACGTGAAGCGACTGCTGCTGCAAAACGTCTG
CGACCTGAGCAACAACATGAATGGTCTTCGGTTTCCGTGTTTCGTAAAGTCTGGAAACGCGGAAGTCAGC
GCCCTGCACCATTATGTTCCGGATCTGCATCGCAGGATGCTGCTGGCTACCCTGTGGAACACCTACATCT
GTATTAACGAAGCGCTGGCATTGACCCTGAGTGATTTTTCTCTGGTCCCGCCGCATCCATACCGCCAGTT
GTTTACCCTCACAACGTTCCAGTAACCGGGCATGTTCATCATCAGTAACCCGTATCGTGAGCATCCTCTC
TCGTTTCATCGGTATCATTACCCCCATGAACAGAAATCCCCCTTACACGGAGGCATCAGTGACCAAACAG
GAAAAAACCGCCCTTAACATGGCCCGCTTTATCAGAAGCCAGACATTAACGCTTCTGGAGAAACTCAACG
AGCTGGACGCGGATGAACAGGCAGACATCTGTGAATCGCTTCACGACCACGCTGATGAGCTTTACCGCAG
CTGCCTCGCGCGTTTCGGTGATGACGGTGAAAACCTCTGACACATGCAGCTCCCGGAGACGGTCACAGCT
TGTCTGTAAGCGGATGCCGGGAGCAGACAAGCCCGTCAGGGCGCGTCAGCGGGTGTTGGCGGGTGTCGGG
GCGCAGCCATGACCCAGTCACGTAGCGATAGCGGAGTGTATACTGGCTTAACTATGCGGCATCAGAGCAG
ATTGTACTGAGAGTGCACCATTGCGGTGTGAAATACCGCACAGATGCGTAAGGAGAAAATACCGCATCAG
GCGCTCTTCCGCTTCCTCGCTCACTGACTCGCTGCGCTCGGTCGTTCGGCTGCGGCGAGCGGTATCAGCT
CACTCAAAGGCGGTAATACGGTTATCCACAGAATCAGGGGATAACGCAGGAAAGAACATGTGAGCAAAAG
GCCAGCAAAAGGCCAGGAACCGTAAAAAGGCCGCGTTGCTGGCGTTTTTCCATAGGCTCCGCCCCCCTGA
CGAGCATCACAAAAATCGACGCTCAAGTCAGAGGTGGCGAAACCCGACAGGACTATAAAGATACCAGGCG
TTTCCCCCTGGAAGCTCCCTCGTGCGCTCTCCTGTTCCGACCCTGCCGCTTACCGGATACCTGTCCGCCT
TTCTCCCTTCGGGAAGCGTGGCGCTTTCTCATAGCTCACGCTGTAGGTATCTCAGTTCGGTGTAGGTCGT
TCGCTCCAAGCTGGGCTGTGTGCACGAACCCCCCGTTCAGCCCGACCGCTGCGCCTTATCCGGTAACTAT
CGTCTTGAGTCCAACCCGGTAAGACACGACTTATCGCCACTGGCAGCAGCCACTGGTAACAGGATTAGCA
GAGCGAGGTATGTAGGCGGTGCTACAGAGTTCTTGAAGTGGTGGCCTAACTACGGCTACACTAGAAGGAC
AGTATTTGGTATCTGCGCTCTGCTGAAGCCAGTTACCTTCGGAAAAAGAGTTGGTAGCTCTTGATCCGGC
AAACAAACCACCGCTGGTAGCGGTGGTTTTTTTGTTTGCAAGCAGCAGATTACGCGCAGAAAAAAAGGAT
CTCAAGAAGATCCTTTGATCTTTTCTACGGGGTCTGACGCTCAGTGGAACGAAAACTCACGTTAAGGGAT
TTTGGTCATGAACAATAAAACTGTCTGCTTACATAAACAGTAATACAAGGGGTGTTATGAGCCATATTCA
ACGGGAAACGTCTTGCTCTAGGCCGCGATTAAATTCCAACATGGATGCTGATTTATATGGGTATAAATGG
GCTCGCGATAATGTCGGGCAATCAGGTGCGACAATCTATCGATTGTATGGGAAGCCCGATGCGCCAGAGT
TGTTTCTGAAACATGGCAAAGGTAGCGTTGCCAATGATGTTACAGATGAGATGGTCAGACTAAACTGGCT
GACGGAATTTATGCCTCTTCCGACCATCAAGCATTTTATCCGTACTCCTGATGATGCATGGTTACTCACC
ACTGCGATCCCCGGGAAAACAGCATTCCAGGTATTAGAAGAATATCCTGATTCAGGTGAAAATATTGTTG
ATGCGCTGGCAGTGTTCCTGCGCCGGTTGCATTCGATTCCTGTTTGTAATTGTCCTTTTAACAGCGATCG
CGTATTTCGTCTCGCTCAGGCGCAATCACGAATGAATAACGGTTTGGTTGATGCGAGTGATTTTGATGAC
GAGCGTAATGGCTGGCCTGTTGAACAAGTCTGGAAAGAAATGCATAAACTTTTGCCATTCTCACCGGATT
CAGTCGTCACTCATGGTGATTTCTCACTTGATAACCTTATTTTTGACGAGGGGAAATTAATAGGTTGTAT
TGATGTTGGACGAGTCGGAATCGCAGACCGATACCAGGATCTTGCCATCCTATGGAACTGCCTCGGTGAG
TTTTCTCCTTCATTACAGAAACGGCTTTTTCAAAAATATGGTATTGATAATCCTGATATGAATAAATTGC
AGTTTCATTTGATGCTCGATGAGTTTTTCTAAGAATTAATTCATGAGCGGATACATATTTGAATGTATTT
AGAAAAATAAACAAATAGGGGTTCCGCGCACATTTCCCCGAAAAGTGCCACCTAAATTGTAAGCGTTAAT
ATTTTGTTAAAATTCGCGTTAAATTTTTGTTAAATCAGCTCATTTTTTAACCAATAGGCCAAAATCGGCA
AAATCCCTTATAAATCAAAAGAATAGACCGAGATAGGGT
[37 nt withheld, positions 4100-4136]
AAAGAACGTGGACTCCAACGTCAAAGG
[49 nt withheld, positions 4164-4212]
T
[91 nt withheld, positions 4214-4304]
G
[124 nt withheld, positions 4306-4429]
CCCATTCGCCAATCCGGATATAGTTCCTCCTTTCAGCAAAAAACCCCTCAAGACCCGTTTAGAGGCCCCA
AGGGGTTATGCTAGTTATTGCTCAGCGGTGGCAGCAGCCAACTCAGCTTCCTTTCGGGCTTTGTAGCAGC
CGGATCTCATTCCTTGGGATTGGTGACGACAGCCGTGGTGGAATAGGAGTAGGGGCTCAGCAGGGCGGCA
ATGGTGTAGCGGCGGGGGCCGGAGTCGTTGGCTGTGAATACCACCTCTGCATGCTCATGGAATGGGCAGA
TGCCAAGTGCCTTCCAGTAAGATTTGGTGTCTATTTCCACTTTGTATATCCCTTCTACAAATTCCTCCTC
AGTTGTGAGCCCATGCGGCTCTCCAGACTCACTGGTTTTCCCAGAGGCAAATGGCTCCCAGGTGTCATCA
GCAGCCTTTCTGAACACATGCACGGCCACATTGATGGCAGGACTGCCTCGGACAGCATCTAGAACTTTGA
CCATCAGAGGACTCTTGGATTCACCGGTGCCCGTAGGACCCATATGTATATCTCCTTCTTAAAGTTAAAC
AAAATTATTTCTAGAGGGGAATTGTTATCCGCTCACAATTCCCCTATAGTGAGTCGTATTAATTTCGCGG
GATCGAGATCGATCTCGATCCTCTACGCCGGACGCATCGTGGCCGGCATCACCGGCGCCACAGGTGCGGT
TGCTGGCGCCTATATCGCCGACATCACCGATGGGGAAGATCGGGCTCGCCACTTCGGGCTCATGAGCGCT
TGTTTCGGCGTGGGTATGGTGGCAGGCCCCGTGGCCGGGGGACTGTTGGGCGCCATCTCCTTGCATGCAC
CATTCCTTGCGGCGGCGGTGCTCAACGGCCTCAACCTACTACTGGGCTGCTTCCTAATGCAGGAGTCGCA
TAAGGGAGAGCGTCGAGATCCCGGACACCATCGAATGGCGCAAAACCTTTCGCGGTATGGCATGATAGCG
CCCGGAAGAGAGTCAATTCAGGGTGGTGAATGTGAAACCAGTAACGTTATACGATGTCGCAGAGTATGCC
GGTGTCTCTTATCAGACCGTTTCCCGCGTGGTGAACCAGGCCAGCCACGTTTCTGCGAAAACGCGGGAAA
AAGTGGAAGCGGCGATGGCGGAGCTGAATTACATTCCCAACCGC
Features (pLannotate 1.2.2; 18 found; start..end, strand, type, name):
    943..964     +  protein_bind   CAP binding site: CAP binding activates transcription in the presence of cAMP. E. coli catabolite activator protein
    979..1270    +  CDS            TcR (fragment): tetracycline efflux protein; tet; confers resistance to tetracycline
   1342..1722    -  CDS            YPB1_ECOLX: Protein predicted: Swiss-Prot protein existence level 4. From Escherichia coli.
   1739..1930    +  CDS            rop: Rop protein, which maintains plasmids at low copy number; rop
   2032..2171    +  misc_feature   bom: basis of mobility region from pBR322
   2357..2945    -  rep_origin     ori: high-copy-number ColE1/pMB1/pBR322/pUC origin of replication
   3067..3882    +  CDS            KanR: aminoglycoside phosphotransferase; aph(3')-Ia; confers resistance to kanamycin in bacteria or G418 (Geneticin®) in eukaryotes
   3891..3948    -  promoter       AmpR promoter (fragment): bla
   4071..4429    -  rep_origin     f1 ori (sequence partly withheld): f1 bacteriophage origin of replication; arrow indicates direction of (+) strand synthesis
   4466..4513    -  terminator     T7 terminator: transcription terminator for bacteriophage T7 RNA polymerase
   4521..4563    -  CDS            SET1 (fragment): solubility-enhancement tag derived from T7 phage gene 10B
   4579..4959    -  CDS            TTR (fragment): TTHY_HUMAN - Also known as PALB. Experimental evidence at protein level: Swiss-Prot protein existence level 1. Thyroid hormone-binding protein. Probably transports thyroxine from the bloodstream to the brain. From Homo sapiens (Human).
   4970..4992    -  RBS            RBS: efficient ribosome binding site from bacteriophage T7 gene 10 (Olins and Rangwala, 1989)
   5007..5031    -  protein_bind   lac operator: The lac repressor binds to the lac operator to inhibit transcription in E. coli. This inhibition can be relieved by adding lactose or isopropyl-β-D-thiogalactopyranoside (IPTG). lac repressor encoded by lacI
   5032..5050    -  promoter       T7 promoter: promoter for bacteriophage T7 RNA polymerase
   5076..5355    +  CDS            TcR (fragment): tetracycline efflux protein; tet; confers resistance to tetracycline
   5363..5440    +  promoter       lacI promoter: lacI
   5441..930     +  CDS            lacI (across the origin): lac repressor; lacI; The lac repressor binds to the lac operator to inhibit transcription in E. coli. This inhibition can be relieved by adding lactose or isopropyl-β-D-thiogalactopyranoside (IPTG).
