[The description below was written by a language model from this plasmid's Addgene catalogue record and pLannotate feature annotations shown in this document.]
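Description:
TTR C10S/S85C/L55P is a bacterial expression plasmid built on the pET29a backbone that encodes a triple-mutant form of human transthyretin (TTR), the thyroid hormone-binding transport protein. The roughly 390 bp TTR coding sequence carries the substitutions C10S, S85C and L55P and was introduced by ligation-independent cloning. According to the record, the mutations were made on a wild-type TTR construct obtained from another laboratory. The record does not explain the rationale for each mutation, but the associated publication concerns kinetic analysis of the multistep aggregation pathway of human transthyretin.

Expression is driven by a T7 promoter with an adjacent lac operator, followed by the efficient phage T7 gene 10 ribosome binding site, the TTR open reading frame and a T7 terminator. A plasmid-borne lacI gene under its own promoter supplies lac repressor, so transcription is held off until induction with IPTG in a host that provides T7 RNA polymerase. A short fragment annotated as a T7 gene 10B-derived solubility tag lies between the TTR sequence and the terminator. Whether it is translated as part of the protein cannot be judged from the annotation.

The plasmid is propagated through a ColE1/pBR322-type origin accompanied by rop and the bom region, consistent with its low-copy listing, and is selected with kanamycin through the aph(3')-Ia gene. An f1 origin is also present, along with small remnants of the tetracycline resistance gene that are backbone relics. The sequenced record is 5,593 nt, somewhat shorter than the 5,758 bp total given in the catalogue fields.
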