Addgene plasmid #238121: TTR C10S/S85C/L55P
Purpose: bacterial expression of TTR
Depositing lab: Peter Wright. Depositing organization: Scripps California (The Scripps Research Institute). Publication: Kinetic analysis of the multistep aggregation pathway of human transthyretin. Sun X, Dyson HJ, Wright PE. Proc Natl Acad Sci U S A. 2018 Jul 3;115(27):E6201-E6208. doi: 10.1073/pnas.1807024115. Epub 2018 Jun 18. PubMed 29915031.
Backbone
  Vector backbone: pET29a
  Backbone manufacturer: emdmillipore
  Backbone size w/o insert (bp): 5371
  Total vector size (bp): 5758
  Vector type: Bacterial Expression
Growth in bacteria
  Bacterial resistance: Kanamycin, 50 μg/mL
  Growth temperature: 37°C
  Growth strain: DH5alpha
  Copy number: Low Copy
Gene/Insert
  Gene/Insert name: TTR
  Species: H. sapiens (human)
  Insert size (bp): 387
  Mutation: C10S, S85C, L55P
  Entrez Gene: TTR (a.k.a. ATTR, CTS, CTS1, HEL111, HsT2651, PALB, TBPA, TTN)
  Promoter: T7
  Cloning method: Ligation Independent Cloning
  Sequencing primers: 5′ T7; 3′ T7
Resource information
  A portion of this plasmid was derived from a plasmid made by: We made mutations on the wild type construct received from the Jeffery Kelly lab. Description of wild type TTR plasmid in Zhang et al. 2014 ACS Chem Biol (https://doi.org/10.1021/cb5004477).
Terms and licenses: Academic/Nonprofit Terms; Industry Terms: Not Available to Industry
How to cite: TTR C10S/S85C/L55P was a gift from Peter Wright (Addgene plasmid # 238121 ; http://n2t.net/addgene:238121 ; RRID:Addgene_238121)
