>Addgene plasmid #238121 | TTR C10S/S85C/L55P | depositor partial sequence | sequence record 478306 | T7 promoter o termiantor
TAGTAGGTTGAGGCCGTTGAGCACCGCCGCCGCAAGGAATGGTGCATGCAAGGAGATGGCGCCCAACAGT
CCCCCGGCCACGGGGCCTGCCACCATACCCACGCCGAAACAAGCGCTCATGAGCCCGAAGTGGCGAGCCC
GATCTTCCCCATCGGTGATGTCGGCGATATAGGCGCCAGCAACCGCACCTGTGGCGCCGGTGATGCCGGC
CACGATGCGTCCGGCGTAGAGGATCGAGATCGATCTCGATCCCGCGAAATTAATACGACTCACTATAGGG
GAATTGTGAGCGGATAACAATTCCCCTCTAGAAATAATTTTGTTTAACTTTAAGAAGGAGATATACATAT
GGGTCCTACGGGCACCGGTGAATCCAAGAGTCCTCTGATGGTCAAAGTTCTAGATGCTGTCCGAGGCAGT
CCTGCCATCAATGTGGCCGTGCATGTGTTCAGAAAGGCTGCTGATGACACCTGGGAGCCATTTGCCTCTG
GGAAAACCAGTGAGTCTGGAGAGCCGCATGGGCTCACAACTGAGGAGGAATTTGTAGAAGGGATATACAA
AGTGGAAATAGACACCAAATCTTACTGGAAGGCACTTGGCATCTGCCCATTCCATGAGCATGCAGAGGTG
GTATTCACAGCCAACGACTCCGGCCCCCGCCGCTACACCATTGCCGCCCTGCTGAGCCCCTACTCCTATT
CCACCACGGCTGTCGTCACCAATCCCAAGGAATGAGATCCGGCTGCTACAAAGCCCGAAAGGAAGCTGAG
TTGGCTGCTGCCACCGCTGAGCAATAACTAGCATAACCCCTTGGGGCCTCTGAAC
